Addgene plasmid #43991: pCoofy17
Purpose: (Empty Backbone)
Depositing lab: Sabine Suppmann. Depositing organization: Max Planck Institute of Biochemistry. Publication: A new method to customize protein expression vectors for fast, efficient and background free parallel cloning. Scholz J, Besir H, Strasser C, Suppmann S. BMC Biotechnol. 2013 Feb 14;13(1):12. 10.1186/1472-6750-13-12 PubMed 23410102.
Backbone
  Vector backbone: pET, pCoofy6
  Backbone manufacturer: Novagen
  Backbone size (bp): 6669
  Modifications to backbone: Insertion of Llp-ccdB
  Vector type: Bacterial Expression
  Promoter: T7
  Tag / fusion protein: His10-Sumo3 (N terminal on backbone)
Growth in bacteria
  Bacterial resistance: Kanamycin, 50 μg/mL
  Growth temperature: 37°C
  Growth strain: DB3.1
  Growth instructions: ccdB Survival cells are NOT suitable for the unmodified plasmid containing the ccdB gene. The plasmid is provided in the recommended DB3.1 strain.
  Copy number: Low Copy
Gene/Insert
  Cloning method: Ligation Independent Cloning
  Sequencing primers: 5′ 5' GGCAGCCAATCAATGAAAC 3'; 3′ 5' GCTAGTTATTGCTCAGCGG 3'
Terms and licenses: Academic/Nonprofit Terms; Industry Terms: Not Available to Industry
Depositor comments: Test each preparation of the plasmid by transforming it into non-resistant cells (ex. DH5a) to ensure negative selection by ccdB kills all the transformed cells as expected.
How to cite: pCoofy17 was a gift from Sabine Suppmann (Addgene plasmid # 43991 ; http://n2t.net/addgene:43991 ; RRID:Addgene_43991)
