[The description below was written by a language model from this plasmid's Addgene catalogue record and pLannotate feature annotations shown in this document.]
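Description:
pCoofy17 is an empty bacterial expression backbone of 6,669 bp, derived from the Novagen pET series via pCoofy6 and designed for ligation-independent, parallel cloning of open reading frames in E. coli. Expression is driven by a T7 promoter with an adjacent lac operator and the T7 gene 10 ribosome binding site, and ends at a T7 terminator. A plasmid-borne lacI gene with its own promoter supplies the repressor, so transcription is IPTG-inducible in hosts that provide T7 RNA polymerase. The plasmid is selected with kanamycin (aph(3')-Ia). It replicates from a pBR322-type ColE1 origin accompanied by rop and bom, consistent with its low-copy designation. An f1 origin is also present, and short tetracycline-resistance fragments appear to be backbone remnants.

The vector supplies an N-terminal His10-SUMO3 fusion partner. The annotation places a histidine tag fragment, a thrombin cleavage site and a human SUMO3 fragment in that order downstream of the RBS. Following the tag is a placeholder cassette carrying ccdB, the gyrase-poisoning toxin, which the catalogue entry describes as an "Llp-ccdB" insertion. The automated annotation also calls a GFP-family coding sequence (matched as EBFP) just upstream of ccdB, which the catalogue entry does not mention. Replacing the cassette with a gene of interest removes the toxin, so only recombinant clones survive in standard strains, giving background-free selection. The unmodified vector must therefore be kept in a ccdB-tolerant strain (DB3.1). A further His-tag fragment lies downstream of the cassette, though the record does not say whether it is used. The vector is typically used to produce His-SUMO3-tagged recombinant proteins for affinity purification.
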