Features (pLannotate 1.2.2; 24 found; start..end, strand, type, name):
     22..40      +  promoter       T7 promoter: promoter for bacteriophage T7 RNA polymerase
     41..65      +  protein_bind   lac operator: The lac repressor binds to the lac operator to inhibit transcription in E. coli. This inhibition can be relieved by adding lactose or isopropyl-β-D-thiogalactopyranoside (IPTG). lac repressor encoded by lacI
     80..102     +  RBS            RBS: efficient ribosome binding site from bacteriophage T7 gene 10 (Olins and Rangwala, 1989)
    121..138     +  CDS            capTEV™ (fragment): composite tag for in vivo biotinylation, TEV protease cleavage, and 6xHis tagging
    160..177     +  CDS            thrombin site: thrombin recognition and cleavage site
    183..413     +  CDS            SUMO3 (fragment): human small ubiquitin-related modifier 3
    424..1140    +  CDS            EBFP: enhanced blue variant of GFP mammalian codon-optimized
   1141..1167    -  misc_feature   MCS (fragment): pBluescript multiple cloning site
   1229..1531    +  CDS            ccdB: CcdB, a bacterial toxin that poisons DNA gyrase; ccdB; Plasmids containing the ccdB gene cannot be propagated in standard E. coli strains.
   1551..1568    +  CDS            9xHis (fragment): 9xHis affinity tag
   1578..1627    +  CDS            SET1 (fragment): solubility-enhancement tag derived from T7 phage gene 10B
   1635..1682    +  terminator     T7 terminator: transcription terminator for bacteriophage T7 RNA polymerase
   1719..2174    +  rep_origin     f1 ori (sequence partly withheld): f1 bacteriophage origin of replication; arrow indicates direction of (+) strand synthesis
   2201..2258    +  promoter       AmpR promoter (fragment): bla
   2267..3082    -  CDS            KanR: aminoglycoside phosphotransferase; aph(3')-Ia; confers resistance to kanamycin in bacteria or G418 (Geneticin®) in eukaryotes
   3204..3792    +  rep_origin     ori: high-copy-number ColE1/pMB1/pBR322/pUC origin of replication
   3978..4120    -  misc_feature   bom: basis of mobility region from pBR322
   4222..4413    -  CDS            rop: Rop protein, which maintains plasmids at low copy number; rop
   4430..4810    +  CDS            YPB1_ECOLX: Protein predicted: Swiss-Prot protein existence level 4. From Escherichia coli.
   4882..5173    -  CDS            TcR (fragment): tetracycline efflux protein; tet; confers resistance to tetracycline
   5188..5209    -  protein_bind   CAP binding site: CAP binding activates transcription in the presence of cAMP. E. coli catabolite activator protein
   5222..6304    -  CDS            lacI: lac repressor; lacI; The lac repressor binds to the lac operator to inhibit transcription in E. coli. This inhibition can be relieved by adding lactose or isopropyl-β-D-thiogalactopyranoside (IPTG).
   6305..6382    -  promoter       lacI promoter: lacI
   6390..6669    -  CDS            TcR (fragment): tetracycline efflux protein; tet; confers resistance to tetracycline
>Addgene plasmid #43991 | pCoofy17 | depositor full sequence | sequence record 59493 | pCoofy17 sequence 6669 bps
GAGATCTCGATCCCGCGAAATTAATACGACTCACTATAGGGGAATTGTGAGCGGATAACAATTCCCCTCT
AGAAATAATTTTGTTTAACTTTAAGAAGGAGATATACCATGGGCAGCAGCCATCATCATCATCATCATCA
TCATCATCACAGCAGCGGCCTGGTGCCGCGCGGCAGCCATATGAATGACCACATCAACCTGAAGGTGGCC
GGGCAGGACGGCTCCGTGGTGCAGTTCAAGATCAAGAGGCACACGCCGCTGAGCAAGCTGATGAAGGCCT
ACTGCGAGAGGCAGGGCTTGTCAATGAGGCAGATCAGATTCAGGTTCGACGGGCAGCCAATCAATGAAAC
TGACACTCCAGCACAGCTGGAGATGGAGGACGAGGACACCATCGACGTGTTCCAGCAGCAGACCGGTGGA
TCCGTGAGCAAGGGCGAGGAGCTGTTCACCGGGGTGGTGCCCATCCTGGTCGAGCTGGACGGCGACGTAA
ACGGCCACAAGTTCAGCGTGTCCGGCGAGGGCGAGGGCGATGCCACCTACGGCAAGCTGACCCTGAAGTT
CATCTGCACCACCGGCAAGCTGCCCGTGCCCTGGCCCACCCTCGTGACCACCCTGACCTACGGCGTGCAG
TGCTTCAGCCGCTACCCCGACCACATGAAGCAGCACGACTTCTTCAAGTCCGCCATGCCCGAAGGCTACG
TCCAGGAGCGCACCATCTTCTTCAAGGACGACGGCAACTACAAGACCCGCGCCGAGGTGAAGTTCGAGGG
CGACACCCTGGTGAACCGCATCGAGCTGAAGGGCATCGACTTCAAGGAGGACGGCAACATCCTGGGGCAC
AAGCTGGAGTACAACTACAACAGCCACAACGTCTATATCATGGCCGACAAGCAGAAGAACGGCATCAAGG
TGAACTTCAAGATCCGCCACAACATCGAGGACGGCAGCGTGCAGCTCGCCGACCACTACCAGCAGAACAC
CCCCATCGGCGACGGCCCCGTGCTGCTGCCCGACAACCACTACCTGAGCACCCAGTCCGCCCTGAGCAAA
GACCCCAACGAGAAGCGCGATCACATGGTCCTGCTGGAGTTCGTGACCGCCGCCGGGATCACTCTCGGCA
TGGACGAGCTCTACAAGTGAAAGCTTGATATCGAATTCCTGCAGCCCAAACTGCAGTTGACAACATAAAA
ACTTTGTGTTATACTTGTAACGTAAGGAGGTAATGATTCAGTTTAAGGTTTACACCTATAAAAGAGAGAG
CCGTTATCGTCTGTTTGTGGATGTACAGAGTGATATTATTGACACGCCCGGGCGACGGATGGTGATCCCC
CTGGCCAGTGCACGTCTGCTGTCAGATAAAGTCTCCCGTGAACTTTACCCGGTGGTGCATATCGGGGATG
AAAGCTGGCGCATGATGACCACCGATATGGCCAGTGTGCCGGTCTCCGTTATCGGGGAAGAAGTGGCTGA
TCTCAGCCACCGCGAAAATGACATCAAAAACGCCATTAACCTGATGTTCTGGGGAATATAAGCTTGCGGC
CGCACTCGAGCACCACCACCACCACCACTGAGATCCGGCTGCTAACAAAGCCCGAAAGGAAGCTGAGTTG
GCTGCTGCCACCGCTGAGCAATAACTAGCATAACCCCTTGGGGCCTCTAAACGGGTCTTGAGGGGTTTTT
TGCTGAAAGGAGGAACTATATCCGGATTGGCGAATGGG
[124 nt withheld, positions 1719-1842]
C
[91 nt withheld, positions 1844-1934]
A
[49 nt withheld, positions 1936-1984]
CCTTTGACGTTGGAGTCCACGTTCTTT
[37 nt withheld, positions 2012-2048]
ACCCTATCTCGGTCTATTCTTTTGATTTATAAGGGATTTTGCCGATTTCGGCCTATTGGTTAAAAAATGA
GCTGATTTAACAAAAATTTAACGCGAATTTTAACAAAATATTAACGTTTACAATTTCAGGTGGCACTTTT
CGGGGAAATGTGCGCGGAACCCCTATTTGTTTATTTTTCTAAATACATTCAAATATGTATCCGCTCATGA
ATTAATTCTTAGAAAAACTCATCGAGCATCAAATGAAACTGCAATTTATTCATATCAGGATTATCAATAC
CATATTTTTGAAAAAGCCGTTTCTGTAATGAAGGAGAAAACTCACCGAGGCAGTTCCATAGGATGGCAAG
ATCCTGGTATCGGTCTGCGATTCCGACTCGTCCAACATCAATACAACCTATTAATTTCCCCTCGTCAAAA
ATAAGGTTATCAAGTGAGAAATCACCATGAGTGACGACTGAATCCGGTGAGAATGGCAAAAGTTTATGCA
TTTCTTTCCAGACTTGTTCAACAGGCCAGCCATTACGCTCGTCATCAAAATCACTCGCATCAACCAAACC
GTTATTCATTCGTGATTGCGCCTGAGCGAGACGAAATACGCGATCGCTGTTAAAAGGACAATTACAAACA
GGAATCGAATGCAACCGGCGCAGGAACACTGCCAGCGCATCAACAATATTTTCACCTGAATCAGGATATT
CTTCTAATACCTGGAATGCTGTTTTCCCGGGGATCGCAGTGGTGAGTAACCATGCATCATCAGGAGTACG
GATAAAATGCTTGATGGTCGGAAGAGGCATAAATTCCGTCAGCCAGTTTAGTCTGACCATCTCATCTGTA
ACATCATTGGCAACGCTACCTTTGCCATGTTTCAGAAACAACTCTGGCGCATCGGGCTTCCCATACAATC
GATAGATTGTCGCACCTGATTGCCCGACATTATCGCGAGCCCATTTATACCCATATAAATCAGCATCCAT
GTTGGAATTTAATCGCGGCCTAGAGCAAGACGTTTCCCGTTGAATATGGCTCATAACACCCCTTGTATTA
CTGTTTATGTAAGCAGACAGTTTTATTGTTCATGACCAAAATCCCTTAACGTGAGTTTTCGTTCCACTGA
GCGTCAGACCCCGTAGAAAAGATCAAAGGATCTTCTTGAGATCCTTTTTTTCTGCGCGTAATCTGCTGCT
TGCAAACAAAAAAACCACCGCTACCAGCGGTGGTTTGTTTGCCGGATCAAGAGCTACCAACTCTTTTTCC
GAAGGTAACTGGCTTCAGCAGAGCGCAGATACCAAATACTGTCCTTCTAGTGTAGCCGTAGTTAGGCCAC
CACTTCAAGAACTCTGTAGCACCGCCTACATACCTCGCTCTGCTAATCCTGTTACCAGTGGCTGCTGCCA
GTGGCGATAAGTCGTGTCTTACCGGGTTGGACTCAAGACGATAGTTACCGGATAAGGCGCAGCGGTCGGG
CTGAACGGGGGGTTCGTGCACACAGCCCAGCTTGGAGCGAACGACCTACACCGAACTGAGATACCTACAG
CGTGAGCTATGAGAAAGCGCCACGCTTCCCGAAGGGAGAAAGGCGGACAGGTATCCGGTAAGCGGCAGGG
TCGGAACAGGAGAGCGCACGAGGGAGCTTCCAGGGGGAAACGCCTGGTATCTTTATAGTCCTGTCGGGTT
TCGCCACCTCTGACTTGAGCGTCGATTTTTGTGATGCTCGTCAGGGGGGCGGAGCCTATGGAAAAACGCC
AGCAACGCGGCCTTTTTACGGTTCCTGGCCTTTTGCTGGCCTTTTGCTCACATGTTCTTTCCTGCGTTAT
CCCCTGATTCTGTGGATAACCGTATTACCGCCTTTGAGTGAGCTGATACCGCTCGCCGCAGCCGAACGAC
CGAGCGCAGCGAGTCAGTGAGCGAGGAAGCGGAAGAGCGCCTGATGCGGTATTTTCTCCTTACGCATCTG
TGCGGTATTTCACACCGCATATATGGTGCACTCTCAGTACAATCTGCTCTGATGCCGCATAGTTAAGCCA
GTATACACTCCGCTATCGCTACGTGACTGGGTCATGGCTGCGCCCCGACACCCGCCAACACCCGCTGACG
CGCCCTGACGGGCTTGTCTGCTCCCGGCATCCGCTTACAGACAAGCTGTGACCGTCTCCGGGAGCTGCAT
GTGTCAGAGGTTTTCACCGTCATCACCGAAACGCGCGAGGCAGCTGCGGTAAAGCTCATCAGCGTGGTCG
TGAAGCGATTCACAGATGTCTGCCTGTTCATCCGCGTCCAGCTCGTTGAGTTTCTCCAGAAGCGTTAATG
TCTGGCTTCTGATAAAGCGGGCCATGTTAAGGGCGGTTTTTTCCTGTTTGGTCACTGATGCCTCCGTGTA
AGGGGGATTTCTGTTCATGGGGGTAATGATACCGATGAAACGAGAGAGGATGCTCACGATACGGGTTACT
GATGATGAACATGCCCGGTTACTGGAACGTTGTGAGGGTAAACAACTGGCGGTATGGATGCGGCGGGACC
AGAGAAAAATCACTCAGGGTCAATGCCAGCGCTTCGTTAATACAGATGTAGGTGTTCCACAGGGTAGCCA
GCAGCATCCTGCGATGCAGATCCGGAACATAATGGTGCAGGGCGCTGACTTCCGCGTTTCCAGACTTTAC
GAAACACGGAAACCGAAGACCATTCATGTTGTTGCTCAGGTCGCAGACGTTTTGCAGCAGCAGTCGCTTC
ACGTTCGCTCGCGTATCGGTGATTCATTCTGCTAACCAGTAAGGCAACCCCGCCAGCCTAGCCGGGTCCT
CAACGACAGGAGCACGATCATGCGCACCCGTGGGGCCGCCATGCCGGCGATAATGGCCTGCTTCTCGCCG
AAACGTTTGGTGGCGGGACCAGTGACGAAGGCTTGAGCGAGGGCGTGCAAGATTCCGAATACCGCAAGCG
ACAGGCCGATCATCGTCGCGCTCCAGCGAAAGCGGTCCTCGCCGAAAATGACCCAGAGCGCTGCCGGCAC
CTGTCCTACGAGTTGCATGATAAAGAAGACAGTCATAAGTGCGGCGACGATAGTCATGCCCCGCGCCCAC
CGGAAGGAGCTGACTGGGTTGAAGGCTCTCAAGGGCATCGGTCGAGATCCCGGTGCCTAATGAGTGAGCT
AACTTACATTAATTGCGTTGCGCTCACTGCCCGCTTTCCAGTCGGGAAACCTGTCGTGCCAGCTGCATTA
ATGAATCGGCCAACGCGCGGGGAGAGGCGGTTTGCGTATTGGGCGCCAGGGTGGTTTTTCTTTTCACCAG
TGAGACGGGCAACAGCTGATTGCCCTTCACCGCCTGGCCCTGAGAGAGTTGCAGCAAGCGGTCCACGCTG
GTTTGCCCCAGCAGGCGAAAATCCTGTTTGATGGTGGTTAACGGCGGGATATAACATGAGCTGTCTTCGG
TATCGTCGTATCCCACTACCGAGATATCCGCACCAACGCGCAGCCCGGACTCGGTAATGGCGCGCATTGC
GCCCAGCGCCATCTGATCGTTGGCAACCAGCATCGCAGTGGGAACGATGCCCTCATTCAGCATTTGCATG
GTTTGTTGAAAACCGGACATGGCACTCCAGTCGCCTTCCCGTTCCGCTATCGGCTGAATTTGATTGCGAG
TGAGATATTTATGCCAGCCAGCCAGACGCAGACGCGCCGAGACAGAACTTAATGGGCCCGCTAACAGCGC
GATTTGCTGGTGACCCAATGCGACCAGATGCTCCACGCCCAGTCGCGTACCGTCTTCATGGGAGAAAATA
ATACTGTTGATGGGTGTCTGGTCAGAGACATCAAGAAATAACGCCGGAACATTAGTGCAGGCAGCTTCCA
CAGCAATGGCATCCTGGTCATCCAGCGGATAGTTAATGATCAGCCCACTGACGCGTTGCGCGAGAAGATT
GTGCACCGCCGCTTTACAGGCTTCGACGCCGCTTCGTTCTACCATCGACACCACCACGCTGGCACCCAGT
TGATCGGCGCGAGATTTAATCGCCGCGACAATTTGCGACGGCGCGTGCAGGGCCAGACTGGAGGTGGCAA
CGCCAATCAGCAACGACTGTTTGCCCGCCAGTTGTTGTGCCACGCGGTTGGGAATGTAATTCAGCTCCGC
CATCGCCGCTTCCACTTTTTCCCGCGTTTTCGCAGAAACGTGGCTGGCCTGGTTCACCACGCGGGAAACG
GTCTGATAAGAGACACCGGCATACTCTGCGACATCGTATAACGTTACTGGTTTCACATTCACCACCCTGA
ATTGACTCTCTTCCGGGCGCTATCATGCCATACCGCGAAAGGTTTTGCGCCATTCGATGGTGTCCGGGAT
CTCGACGCTCTCCCTTATGCGACTCCTGCATTAGGAAGCAGCCCAGTAGTAGGTTGAGGCCGTTGAGCAC
CGCCGCCGCAAGGAATGGTGCATGCAAGGAGATGGCGCCCAACAGTCCCCCGGCCACGGGGCCTGCCACC
ATACCCACGCCGAAACAAGCGCTCATGAGCCCGAAGTGGCGAGCCCGATCTTCCCCATCGGTGATGTCGG
CGATATAGGCGCCAGCAACCGCACCTGTGGCGCCGGTGATGCCGGCCACGATGCGTCCGGCGTAGAGGAT
C
