>Addgene plasmid #43991 | pCoofy17 | addgene partial sequence | sequence record 62763 | pBRrevBam 5'-GGTGATGTCGGCGATATAGG-3'
GCCGGCCACGATGCGTCCGGCGTAGAGGATCGAGATCTCGATCCCGCGAAATTAATACGACTCACTATAG
GGGAATTGTGAGCGGATAACAATTCCCCTCTAGAAATAATTTTGTTTAACTTTAAGAAGGAGATATACCA
TGGGCAGCAGCCATCATCATCATCATCATCATCATCATCACAGCAGCGGCCTGGTGCCGCGCGGCAGCCA
TATGAATGACCACATCAACCTGAAGGTGGCCGGGCAGGACGGCTCCGTGGTGCAGTTCAAGATCAAGAGG
CACACGCCGCTGAGCAAGCTGATGAAGGCCTACTGCGAGAGGCAGGGCTTGTCAATGAGGCAGATCAGAT
TCAGGTTCGACGGGCAGCCAATCAATGAAACTGACACTCCAGCACAGCTGGAGATGGAGGACGAGGACAC
CATCGACGTGTTCCAGCAGCAGACCGGTGGATCCGTGAGCAAGGGCGAGGAGCTGTTCACCGGGGTGGTG
CCCATCCTGGTCGAGCTGGACGGCGACGTAAACGGCCACAAGTTCAGCGTGTCCGGCGAGGGCGAGGGCG
ATGCCACCTACGGCAAGCTGACCCTGAAGTTCATCTGCACCACCGGCAAGCTGCCCGTGCCCTGGCCCAC
CCTCGTGACCACCCTGACCTACGGCGTGCAGTGCTTCAGCCGCTACCCCGACCACATGAAGCAGCACGAC
TTCTTCAAGTCCGCCATGCCCGAAGGCTACGTCCAGGAGCGCACCATCTTCTTCAAGGACGACGGCAACT
ACAAGACCCGCGCCGAGGTGAAGTTCGAGGGCGACACCCTGGTGAACCGCATCGAGCTGAAGGGCATCGA
CTTCAAGGAGGACGGCAACATCCTGGGGCACAAGCTGGA
